>Addgene plasmid #195296 | pOPO640 | addgene full sequence | sequence record 384494 | Addgene NGS Result
CCCGCCATAAAACGCCCTGAGAAGCCCGTGACGGGCTTTTCTTGTATTATGGGTAGTTTCCTTGCATGAA
TCCATAAAAGGCGCCTGTAGTGCCATTTACCCCCATTCACTGCCAGAGCCGTGAGCGCAGCGAACTGAAT
GTCACGAAAAAGACAGCGACTCAGGTGCCTGATGGTCGGAGACAAAAGGAATATTCAGCGATTTGCCCGA
GCTTGCGAGGGTGCTACTTAAGCCTTTAGGGTTTTAAGGTCTGTTTTGTAGAGGAGCAAACAGCGTTTGC
GACATCCTTTTGTAATACTGCGGAACTGACTAAAGTAGTGAGTTATACACAGGGCTGGGATCTATTCTTT
TTATCTTTTTTTATTCTTTCTTTATTCTATAAATTATAACCACTTGAATATAAACAAAAAAAACACACAA
AGGTCTAGCGGAATTTACAGAGGGTCTAGCAGAATTTACAAGTTTTCCAGCAAAGGTCTAGCAGAATTTA
CAGATACCCACAACTCAAAGGAAAAGGACTAGTAATTATCATTGACTAGCCCATCTCAATTGGTATAGTG
ATTAAAATCACCTAGACCAATTGAGATGTATGTCTGAATTAGTTGTTTTCAAAGCAAATGAACTAGCGAT
TAGTCGCTATGACTTAACGGAGCATGAAACCAAGCTAATTTTATGCTGTGTGGCACTACTCAACCCCACG
ATTGAAAACCCTACAAGGAAAGAACGGACGGTATCGTTCACTTATAACCAATACGCTCAGATGATGAACA
TCAGTAGGGAAAATGCTTATGGTGTATTAGCTAAAGCAACCAGAGAGCTGATGACGAGAACTGTGGAAAT
CAGGAATCCTTTGGTTAAAGGCTTTGAGATTTTCCAGTGGACAAACTATGCCAAGTTCTCAAGCGAAAAA
TTAGAATTAGTTTTTAGTGAAGAGATATTGCCTTATCTTTTCCAGTTAAAAAAATTCATAAAATATAATC
TGGAACATGTTAAGTCTTTTGAAAACAAATACTCTATGAGGATTTATGAGTGGTTATTAAAAGAACTAAC
ACAAAAGAAAACTCACAAGGCAAATATAGAGATTAGCCTTGATGAATTTAAGTTCATGTTAATGCTTGAA
AATAACTACCATGAGTTTAAAAGGCTTAACCAATGGGTTTTGAAACCAATAAGTAAAGATTTAAACACTT
ACAGCAATATGAAATTGGTGGTTGATAAGCGAGGCCGCCCGACTGATACGTTGATTTTCCAAGTTGAACT
AGATAGACAAATGGATCTCGTAACCGAACTTGAGAACAACCAGATAAAAATGAATGGTGACAAAATACCA
ACAACCATTACATCAGATTCCTACCTACATAACGGACTAAGAAAAACACTACACGATGCTTTAACTGCAA
AAATTCAGCTCACCAGTTTTGAGGCAAAATTTTTGAGTGACATGCAAAGTAAGTATGATCTCAATGGTTC
GTTCTCATGGCTCACGCAAAAACAACGAACCACACTAGAGAACATACTGGCTAAATACGGAAGGATCTGA
GGTTCTTATGGCTCTTGTATCTATCAGTGAAGCATCAAGACTAACAAACAAAAGTAGAACAACTGTTCAC
CGTTACATATCAAAGGGAAAACTGTCCATATGCACAGATGAAAACGGTGTAAAAAAGATAGATACATCAG
AGCTTTTACGAGTTTTTGGTGCATTCAAAGCTGTTCACCATGAACAGATCGACAATGTAACAGATGAACA
GCATGTAACACCTAATAGAACAGGTGAAACCAGTAAAACAAAGCAACTAGAACATGAAATTGAACACCTG
AGACAACTTGTTACAGCTCAACAGTCACACATAGACAGCCTGAAACAGGCGATGCTGCTTATCGAATCAA
AGCTGCCGACAACACGGGAGCCAGTGACGCCTCCCGTGGGGAAAAAATCATGGCAATTCTGGAAGAAATA
GCGCTGACCCCTAGGTTGGATTAGGCAAGCTACGACTTTAACCATAAGTTGGACATCCGTTCATCTTATG
CTTCAAAAGTCGTCTGTTCATCTTATGCTTCAAAAAGAACTTAAAGGTTCTTAACTAAGTTTTTTGAAGA
CACTTTTACATGAGGAGCTGAATGCATGATCTCGAATTAGCTTCAAAAGCGCTCTGAAGTTCCTATACTT
TCTAGAGAATAGGAACTTCGGAATAGGAACTTCAAGATCCCCTGATTCCCTTTGTCAACAGCAATGGATA
ATTCGATTTAACAAATGCATGGCGCAAGGGCTGCTAAAGGAAGCGGAACACGTAGAAAGCCAGTCCGCAG
AAACGGTGCTGACCCCGGATGAATGTCAGCTACTGGGCTATCTGGACAAGGGAAAACGCAAGCGCAAAGA
GAAAGCAGGTAGCTTGCAGTGGGCTTACATGGCGATAGCTAGACTGGGCGGTTTTATGGACAGCAAGCGA
ACCGGAATTGCCAGCTGGGGCGCCCTCTGGTAAGGTTGGGAAGCCCTGCAAAGTAAACTGGATGGCTTTC
TTGCCGCCAAGGATCTGATGGCGCAGGGGATCAAGATCTGATCAAGAGACAGGATGAGGATCGTTTCGCA
TGATTGAACAAGATGGATTGCACGCAGGTTCTCCGGCCGCTTGGGTGGAGAGGCTATTCGGCTATGACTG
GGCACAACAGACAATCGGCTGCTCTGATGCCGCCGTGTTCCGGCTGTCAGCGCAGGGGCGCCCGGTTCTT
TTTGTCAAGACCGACCTGTCCGGTGCCCTGAATGAACTGCAGGACGAGGCAGCGCGGCTATCGTGGCTGG
CCACGACGGGCGTTCCTTGCGCAGCTGTGCTCGACGTTGTCACTGAAGCGGGAAGGGACTGGCTGCTATT
GGGCGAAGTGCCGGGGCAGGATCTCCTGTCATCCCACCTTGCTCCTGCCGAGAAAGTATCCATCATGGCT
GATGCAATGCGGCGGCTGCATACGCTTGATCCGGCTACCTGCCCATTCGACCACCAAGCGAAACATCGCA
TCGAGCGAGCACGTACTCGGATGGAAGCCGGTCTTGTCGATCAGGATGATCTGGACGAAGAGCATCAGGG
GCTCGCGCCAGCCGAACTGTTCGCCAGGCTCAAGGCGCGCATGCCCGACGGCGAGGATCTCGTCGTGACC
CATGGCGATGCCTGCTTGCCGAATATCATGGTGGAAAATGGCCGCTTTTCTGGATTCATCGACTGTGGCC
GGCTGGGTGTGGCGGACCGCTATCAGGACATAGCGTTGGCTACCCGTGATATTGCTGAAGAGCTTGGCGG
CGAATGGGCTGACCGCTTCCTCGTGCTTTACGGTATCGCCGCTCCCGATTCGCAGCGCATCGCCTTCTAT
CGCCTTCTTGACGAGTTCTTCTGAATTGAAAAAGGAAGAGTATGAGGATCCAACATTTCCAATCACTAGT
GAATTATCTAGAATTATTCCATTGAGTAAGTTTTTAAGCACATCAGCTTCAAAAGCGCTCTGAAGTTCCT
ATACTTTCTAGAGAATAGGAACTTCGGAATAGGTACTTCAAGATCCCCAATTCGAGATCCAATTACCAGC
ACCATGATCTTTATAATTCTTAATGGTGAAGAATAAGAATCGACCAATCATAAAGTTTTGTTTACAAAAT
TTTGTTCAGTTTATGCCTCTATCTTTGTACTGTCGTTCAACTTATGATTAAAAACTTGGAAGACCTAAGG
TTAAGACAGCATGGTGGGATCAGCTTTTTCTCCCATCTTTGCTCAACTTATGGTTCAAACAATGTTCAAC
TTATGGTTAAAGTCGTACAAGCCTAAGCTGTCCTCGAGGGCTGTTGATGATACCGCTGCCTTACTGGGTG
CATTAGCCAGTCTGAATGACCTGTCACGGGATAATCCGAAGTGGTCAGACTGGAAAATAAGAGGGCAGGA
ACTGCTGAACAGCAAAAAGTCAGATAGCACCACATAGCAGA
Features (pLannotate 1.2.2; 7 found; start..end, strand, type, name):
    320..542     +  rep_origin     pSC101 ori: low-copy replication origin that requires the Rep101 protein
    590..1540    +  CDS            Rep101: RepA protein needed for replication with the pSC101 origin; rep101
   2156..2203    -  protein_bind   FRT: FLP-mediated recombination occurs in the 8-bp core sequence TCTAGAAA (Turan and Bode, 2011). FLP recombinase from the Saccharomyces cerevisiae 2μ plasmid
   2262..2558    +  CDS            tnpA (fragment): TN5P_ECOLX - Also known as tnp. Experimental evidence at protein level: Swiss-Prot protein existence level 1. Mediates transposition of transposon Tn5 by a 'cut and paste' mechanism. First, the monomeric transposase binds the 19 bp inverted DNA repeats flanking the transposon. Then, dimerization of the DNA- bound transposase creates a synaptic DNA complex. After nicking of the first DNA strand, excision of the transposon proceeds through a series of intermediates. The transposase then mediates the insertion of the transposon at a new site by strand transfer. The activity of the wild- type tran
   2590..3381    +  CDS            neo: KKA2_KLEPN - Also known as kan, nptII. Experimental evidence at protein level: Swiss-Prot protein existence level 1. Resistance to kanamycin, neomycin, paromomycin, ribostamycin, butirosin and gentamicin B. From Klebsiella pneumoniae.
   3385..3401    +  promoter       AmpR promoter (fragment): bla
   3492..3525    -  protein_bind   FRT (minimal): supports FLP-mediated excision but not integration (Turan and Bode, 2011) FLP recombinase from the Saccharomyces cerevisiae 2μ plasmid
