[The description below was written by a language model from this plasmid's Addgene catalogue record and pLannotate feature annotations shown in this document.]
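Description:
pOPO640 is a low-copy bacterial donor plasmid built on the pTA106 backbone. It carries a miniaturised version of McCAST (Tn7575), a type I-D CRISPR-associated Tn7-like transposon from the cyanobacterium Myxacorys californica WJT36-NPBG1. The plasmid replicates through the pSC101 origin together with its cognate Rep101 (RepA) initiator protein, which accounts for the low copy number. It is maintained in E. coli under kanamycin selection. The listed backbone size is larger than the total plasmid size, which suggests that part of pTA106 was replaced when the insert was cloned in through BsaI sites that were destroyed in the process.

The payload is an insert of roughly 1.9 kb described as the mini-transposon with KanR. By the usual design of such donors, the transposon's end sequences would bracket a selectable cargo. The feature table does not annotate the transposon left and right ends themselves, so their positions cannot be stated from the record. What is annotated is the cargo, a neo/nptII kanamycin resistance gene. It is preceded by a short Tn5 transposase fragment, probably residual Tn5-derived sequence carried along with the resistance cassette rather than a functional transposase. The cargo is flanked by a full FRT site and a minimal FRT site, an arrangement that could permit FLP-mediated excision of the marker. A very short AmpR promoter fragment is also detected.

No transposase or CRISPR effector genes appear on this plasmid, so those functions and the guide RNA would have to be supplied separately. The kanamycin marker serves both to maintain the donor and to follow the mobile element in guide RNA-directed transposition assays characterising this CAST system.
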