Addgene plasmid #195296: pOPO640
Purpose: pTA106-Myacmini-KanR, donor plasmid with mini-transposon of McCAST (Tn7575).
Depositing lab: Joseph Peters. Depositing organization: Cornell University. Publication: Discovery and characterization of novel type I-D CRISPR-guided transposons identified among diverse Tn7-like elements in cyanobacteria. Hsieh SC, Peters JE. Nucleic Acids Res. 2023 Jan 25;51(2):765-782. doi: 10.1093/nar/gkac1216. PubMed 36537206.
Backbone
  Vector backbone: pTA106
  Backbone size w/o insert (bp): 4217
  Total vector size (bp): 3961
  Vector type: Bacterial Expression
Growth in bacteria
  Bacterial resistance: Kanamycin, 50 μg/mL
  Growth temperature: 37°C
  Growth strain: DH5alpha
  Copy number: Low Copy
Gene/Insert
  Gene/Insert name: miniMcCAST (Tn7575) with KanR
  Species: Myxacorys californica WJT36-NPBG1
  Insert size (bp): 1859
  GenBank ID: JAHHHO010000011
  Cloning method: Restriction Enzyme; 5′ cloning site BsaI (destroyed during cloning); 3′ cloning site BsaI (destroyed during cloning)
  Sequencing primers: 5′ tacatatcaaagggaaaactgtccatatg; 3′ AGGCTTAAGTAGCACCCTCGCAAG
Terms and licenses: Academic/Nonprofit Terms; Industry Terms: Not Available to Industry
How to cite: pOPO640 was a gift from Joseph Peters (Addgene plasmid # 195296 ; http://n2t.net/addgene:195296 ; RRID:Addgene_195296)
